Addgene plasmid #161643: IDG_KCNA6_OE_1
Purpose: Overexpresses KCNA6
Depositing lab: Mike McManus.
Backbone
  Vector backbone: pLX304
  Vector type: Mammalian Expression
  Selectable markers: Blasticidin
Growth in bacteria
  Bacterial resistance: Ampicillin, 100 μg/mL
  Growth temperature: 30°C
  Growth strain: NEB Stable
  Copy number: Low Copy
Gene/Insert
  Gene/Insert name: KCNA6
  Species: H. sapiens (human)
  Entrez Gene: KCNA6 (a.k.a. HBK2, KV1.6, FLJ25134)
  Tag / fusion protein: V5 (C terminal on backbone)
  Cloning method: Gateway Cloning
Terms and licenses: Academic/Nonprofit Terms; Industry Terms: Not Available to Industry
How to cite: IDG_KCNA6_OE_1 was a gift from Mike McManus (Addgene plasmid # 161643 ; http://n2t.net/addgene:161643 ; RRID:Addgene_161643)
