[The description below was written by a language model from this plasmid's Addgene catalogue record and pLannotate feature annotations shown in this document.]
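Description:
IDG_KCNA6_OE_1 is a mammalian overexpression plasmid for human KCNA6 (also known as Kv1.6 or HBK2), a voltage-gated potassium channel subunit that assembles into homo- or heterotetrameric potassium-selective channels in excitable membranes. It is built on the pLX304 backbone, catalogued as a mammalian expression vector, and its feature table shows the architecture of a third-generation, self-inactivating HIV-1 lentiviral transfer vector. An RSV promoter fused to a truncated 5' LTR drives genomic RNA production in packaging cells, followed by the Ψ packaging signal with a gag fragment, the Rev response element for Rev-dependent nuclear export, a cPPT/CTS that aids nuclear import of the reverse-transcribed genome, and a ΔU3 3' LTR that inactivates LTR promoter activity after integration.

Between the LTRs sit two expression units. The human PGK promoter drives blasticidin S deaminase, allowing blasticidin selection of transduced or transfected cells. Downstream, the CMV enhancer/promoter drives the KCNA6 open reading frame, which was introduced by Gateway cloning and is therefore flanked by attB1 and attB2 sites. The backbone-encoded V5 epitope lies just after attB2, giving a C-terminal V5 tag for detecting the channel protein. A WPRE follows to enhance transcript stability and expression.

In bacteria the plasmid carries AmpR for ampicillin selection, a ColE1/pUC-type origin (although the catalogue lists it as low copy), and an f1 origin. An SV40 poly(A) signal and SV40 origin lie outside the 3' LTR. Use of a recombination-deficient propagation strain is consistent with the repeated LTR sequences. The stated purpose is simply KCNA6 overexpression.
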