Features (pLannotate 1.2.2; 32 found; start..end, strand, type, name):
     33..336     +  enhancer       CMV enhancer: human cytomegalovirus immediate early enhancer
    337..540     +  promoter       CMV promoter: human cytomegalovirus (CMV) immediate early promoter
    564..581     +  protein_bind   attB1 (fragment): mutant version of attB; core recombination site for the Gateway® BP reaction BP Clonase™
    587..2173    +  CDS            KCNA6: KCNA6_HUMAN - Experimental evidence at protein level: Swiss-Prot protein existence level 1. Voltage-gated potassium channel that mediates transmembrane potassium transport in excitable membranes. Forms tetrameric potassium- selective channels through which potassium ions pass in accordance with their electrochemical gradient (PubMed:2347305, PubMed:14575698). The channel alternates between opened and closed conformations in response to the voltage difference across the membrane (PubMed:2347305, PubMed:14575698). Can form functional homotetrameric channels and heterotetrameric channels that con
   2176..2199    -  protein_bind   attB2: mutant version of attB; recombination site for the Gateway® BP reaction BP Clonase™
   2201..2242    +  CDS            V5 tag: epitope tag from simian virus 5
   2284..2872    +  misc_feature   WPRE: woodchuck hepatitis virus posttranscriptional regulatory element
   2923..2942    +  misc_feature   cPPT/CTS (fragment): central polypurine tract and central termination sequence of HIV-1
   2944..3177    +  LTR            3' LTR (ΔU3): self-inactivating 3' long terminal repeat (LTR) from HIV-1
   3255..3376    +  polyA_signal   SV40 poly(A) signal: SV40 polyadenylation signal
   3416..3551    +  rep_origin     SV40 ori: SV40 origin of replication
   3572..3590    -  promoter       T7 promoter: promoter for bacteriophage T7 RNA polymerase
   3598..3753    +  CDS            lacZα (fragment): LacZα fragment of β-galactosidase; lacZ fragment
   3758..4186    +  rep_origin     f1 ori (sequence partly withheld): f1 bacteriophage origin of replication; arrow indicates direction of (+) strand synthesis
   4239..4343    +  promoter       AmpR promoter: bla
   4344..5204    +  CDS            AmpR: β-lactamase; bla; confers resistance to ampicillin, carbenicillin, and related antibiotics
   5375..5963    +  rep_origin     ori: high-copy-number ColE1/pMB1/pBR322/pUC origin of replication
   6146..6238    +  CDS            lacI (fragment): lac repressor; lacI; The lac repressor binds to the lac operator to inhibit transcription in E. coli. This inhibition can be relieved by adding lactose or isopropyl-β-D-thiogalactopyranoside (IPTG).
   6251..6272    +  protein_bind   CAP binding site: CAP binding activates transcription in the presence of cAMP. E. coli catabolite activator protein
   6287..6317    +  promoter       lac promoter: promoter for the E. coli lac operon
   6325..6341    +  protein_bind   lac operator: The lac repressor binds to the lac operator to inhibit transcription in E. coli. This inhibition can be relieved by adding lactose or isopropyl-β-D-thiogalactopyranoside (IPTG). lac repressor encoded by lacI
   6386..6404    +  promoter       T3 promoter: promoter for bacteriophage T3 RNA polymerase
   6432..6658    +  promoter       RSV promoter: Rous sarcoma virus enhancer/promoter
   6659..6839    +  LTR            5' LTR (truncated): truncated 5' long terminal repeat (LTR) from HIV-1
   6886..7011    +  misc_feature   HIV-1 Ψ: packaging signal of human immunodeficiency virus type 1
   6995..7358    +  CDS            HIV-1 gag (fragment): gag protein from human immunodeficiency virus 1; gag
   7504..7737    +  misc_feature   RRE: The Rev response element (RRE) of HIV-1 allows for Rev-dependent mRNA export from the nucleus to the cytoplasm.
   8114..8140    +  CDS            Rev (fragment): human immunodeficiency virus 1 (HIV-1) Rev protein; rev; enhances nuclear export of unspliced and incompletely spliced viral mRNAs
   8141..8641    +  promoter       hPGK promoter: human phosphoglycerate kinase 1 promoter
   8653..9048    +  CDS            BSD: blasticidin S deaminase; Aspergillus terreus BSD; confers resistance to blasticidin
   9108..9225    +  misc_feature   cPPT/CTS: central polypurine tract and central termination sequence of HIV-1
   9284..9309    +  enhancer       CMV enhancer (fragment): human cytomegalovirus immediate early enhancer
>Addgene plasmid #161643 | IDG_KCNA6_OE_1 | addgene full sequence | sequence record 319364 | Addgene NGS Result
TCATTAGTTCATAGCCCATATATGGAGTTCCGCGTTACATAACTTACGGTAAATGGCCCGCCTGGCTGAC
CGCCCAACGACCCCCGCCCATTGACGTCAATAATGACGTATGTTCCCATAGTAACGCCAATAGGGACTTT
CCATTGACGTCAATGGGTGGAGTATTTACGGTAAACTGCCCACTTGGCAGTACATCAAGTGTATCATATG
CCAAGTACGCCCCCTATTGACGTCAATGACGGTAAATGGCCCGCCTGGCATTATGCCCAGTACATGACCT
TATGGGACTTTCCTACTTGGCAGTACATCTACGTATTAGTCATCGCTATTACCATGGTGATGCGGTTTTG
GCAGTACATCAATGGGCGTGGATAGCGGTTTGACTCACGGGGATTTCCAAGTCTCCACCCCATTGACGTC
AATGGGAGTTTGTTTTGGCACCAAAATCAACGGGACTTTCCAAAATGTCGTAACAACTCCGCCCCATTGA
CGCAAATGGGCGGTAGGCGTGTACGGTGGGAGGTCTATATAAGCAGAGCTCTCTGGCTAACTGTCGGGAT
CAACAAGTTTGTACAAAAAAGTTGGCATGAGATCGGAGAAATCCCTTACGCTGGCGGCGCCGGGGGAGGT
CCGTGGGCCGGAGGGAGAGCAACAGGATGCGGGAGACTTCCCGGAGGCCGGCGGGGGCGGGGGCTGCTGT
AGTAGCGAGCGGCTGGTGATCAATATCTCCGGGCTGCGCTTTGAGACACAATTGCGCACCCTGTCGCTGT
TTCCGGACACGCTGCTCGGAGACCCTGGCCGGCGAGTCCGCTTCTTCGACCCCCTGAGGAACGAGTACTT
CTTCGACCGCAACCGGCCCAGCTTCGACGCCATCCTCTACTACTACCAGTCTGGGGGCCGCCTGCGGAGG
CCGGTCAACGTGCCCCTGGACATTTTCCTGGAGGAGATCCGCTTCTACCAGCTGGGGGACGAGGCCCTGG
CGGCCTTCCGGGAGGACGAGGGCTGCCTGCCCGAAGGTGGCGAGGACGAGAAGCCGCTGCCCTCCCAGCC
CTTCCAGCGCCAGGTGTGGCTGCTCTTTGAGTACCCAGAGAGCTCTGGGCCGGCCAGGGGCATCGCCATC
GTCTCCGTGTTGGTCATTCTCATCTCCATAGTCATCTTTTGCCTGGAGACCTTACCCCAGTTCCGTGTAG
ATGGTCGAGGTGGAAACAATGGTGGTGTGAGTCGAGTCTCCCCAGTTTCCAGGGGGAGTCAGGAGGAAGA
GGAGGATGAAGACGATTCCTACACATTTCATCATGGCATCACCCCTGGGGAAATGGGGACCGGGGGCTCC
TCCTCACTCAGTACTCTTGGGGGCTCCTTCTTTACAGACCCCTTCTTTCTGGTGGAGACGCTGTGCATTG
TCTGGTTCACTTTTGAGCTCCTGGTGCGCTTCTCCGCCTGCCCTAGCAAGCCGGCCTTCTTCCGGAACAT
CATGAACATCATTGACTTGGTGGCTATCTTCCCCTACTTCATCACCCTGGGCACTGAGCTGGTGCAGCAG
CAGGAGCAGCAACCAGCCAGTGGAGGAGGCGGCCAGAATGGGCAGCAGGCCATGTCCCTGGCCATCCTCC
GAGTCATCCGCCTGGTCCGGGTGTTCCGCATCTTCAAGCTCTCCCGCCACTCCAAGGGGCTGCAGATCCT
GGGCAAGACCTTGCAGGCCTCCATGAGGGAGCTGGGGCTGCTCATCTTCTTCCTCTTCATCGGGGTCATC
CTCTTCTCCAGTGCCGTCTACTTCGCAGAGGCTGACGATGACGATTCGCTTTTTCCCAGCATCCCGGATG
CCTTCTGGTGGGCAGTGGTTACAATGACCACGGTAGGTTACGGGGACATGTACCCCATGACTGTGGGGGG
AAAGATCGTGGGCTCGCTGTGTGCCATCGCTGGGGTCCTCACCATTGCCCTGCCTGTGCCCGTCATCGTC
TCCAACTTCAACTACTTCTACCACCGGGAGACGGAGCAGGAGGAGCAAGGCCAGTATACCCACGTCACTT
GTGGGCAGCCTGCGCCGGACCTGAGGGCAACTGACAACGGACTTGGCAAGCCTGACTTCCCCGAGGCTAA
CCGGGAACGGAGACCCAGCTACCTTCCTACACCACATCGGGCCTATGCAGAGAAAAGAATGCTCACGGAG
GTCTGCCCAACTTTCTTGTACAAAGTGGTTGGTAAGCCTATCCCTAACCCTCTCCTCGGTCTCGATTCTA
CGTAGTAATGAGCTAGCGCTAACCGGTGGCGCGTTAAGTCGACAATCAACCTCTGGATTACAAAATTTGT
GAAAGATTGACTGGTATTCTTAACTATGTTGCTCCTTTTACGCTATGTGGATACGCTGCTTTAATGCCTT
TGTATCATGCTATTGCTTCCCGTATGGCTTTCATTTTCTCCTCCTTGTATAAATCCTGGTTGCTGTCTCT
TTATGAGGAGTTGTGGCCCGTTGTCAGGCAACGTGGCGTGGTGTGCACTGTGTTTGCTGACGCAACCCCC
ACTGGTTGGGGCATTGCCACCACCTGTCAGCTCCTTTCCGGGACTTTCGCTTTCCCCCTCCCTATTGCCA
CGGCGGAACTCATCGCCGCCTGCCTTGCCCGCTGCTGGACAGGGGCTCGGCTGTTGGGCACTGACAATTC
CGTGGTGTTGTCGGGGAAATCATCGTCCTTTCCTTGGCTGCTCGCCTGTGTTGCCACCTGGATTCTGCGC
GGGACGTCCTTCTGCTACGTCCCTTCGGCCCTCAATCCAGCGGACCTTCCTTCCCGCGGCCTGCTGCCGG
CTCTGCGGCCTCTTCCGCGTCTTCGCCTTCGCCCTCAGACGAGTCGGATCTCCCTTTGGGCCGCCTCCCC
GCGTCGACTTTAAGACCAATGACTTACAAGGCAGCTGTAGATCTTAGCCACTTTTTAAAAGAAAAGGGGG
GACTGGAAGGGCTAATTCACTCCCAACGAAGACAAGATCTGCTTTTTGCTTGTACTGGGTCTCTCTGGTT
AGACCAGATCTGAGCCTGGGAGCTCTCTGGCTAACTAGGGAACCCACTGCTTAAGCCTCAATAAAGCTTG
CCTTGAGTGCTTCAAGTAGTGTGTGCCCGTCTGTTGTGTGACTCTGGTAACTAGAGATCCCTCAGACCCT
TTTAGTCAGTGTGGAAAATCTCTAGCAGTACGTATAGTAGTTCATGTCATCTTATTATTCAGTATTTATA
ACTTGCAAAGAAATGAATATCAGAGAGTGAGAGGAACTTGTTTATTGCAGCTTATAATGGTTACAAATAA
AGCAATAGCATCACAAATTTCACAAATAAAGCATTTTTTTCACTGCATTCTAGTTGTGGTTTGTCCAAAC
TCATCAATGTATCTTATCATGTCTGGCTCTAGCTATCCCGCCCCTAACTCCGCCCATCCCGCCCCTAACT
CCGCCCAGTTCCGCCCATTCTCCGCCCCATGGCTGACTAATTTTTTTTATTTATGCAGAGGCCGAGGCCG
CCTCGGCCTCTGAGCTATTCCAGAAGTAGTGAGGAGGCTTTTTTGGAGGCCTAGGGACGTACCCAATTCG
CCCTATAGTGAGTCGTATTACGCGCGCTCACTGGCCGTCGTTTTACAACGTCGTGACTGGGAAAACCCTG
GCGTTACCCAACTTAATCGCCTTGCAGCACATCCCCCTTTCGCCAGCTGGCGTAATAGCGAAGAGGCCCG
CACCGATCGCCCTTCCCAACAGTTGCGCAGCCTGAATGGCGAATGGG
[124 nt withheld, positions 3758-3881]
C
[91 nt withheld, positions 3883-3973]
A
[49 nt withheld, positions 3975-4023]
CCTTTGACGTTGGAGTCCACGTTCTTT
[37 nt withheld, positions 4051-4087]
ACCCTATCTCGGTCTATTCTTTTGATTTATAAGGGATTTTGCCGATTTCGGCCTATTGGTTAAAAAATGA
GCTGATTTAACAAAAATTTAACGCGAATTTTAACAAAATATTAACGCTTACAATTTAGGTGGCACTTTTC
GGGGAAATGTGCGCGGAACCCCTATTTGTTTATTTTTCTAAATACATTCAAATATGTATCCGCTCATGAG
ACAATAACCCTGATAAATGCTTCAATAATATTGAAAAAGGAAGAGTATGAGTATTCAACATTTCCGTGTC
GCCCTTATTCCCTTTTTTGCGGCATTTTGCCTTCCTGTTTTTGCTCACCCAGAAACGCTGGTGAAAGTAA
AAGATGCTGAAGATCAGTTGGGTGCACGAGTGGGTTACATCGAACTGGATCTCAACAGCGGTAAGATCCT
TGAGAGTTTTCGCCCCGAAGAACGTTTTCCAATGATGAGCACTTTTAAAGTTCTGCTATGTGGCGCGGTA
TTATCCCGTATTGACGCCGGGCAAGAGCAACTCGGTCGCCGCATACACTATTCTCAGAATGACTTGGTTG
AGTACTCACCAGTCACAGAAAAGCATCTTACGGATGGCATGACAGTAAGAGAATTATGCAGTGCTGCCAT
AACCATGAGTGATAACACTGCGGCCAACTTACTTCTGACAACGATCGGAGGACCGAAGGAGCTAACCGCT
TTTTTGCACAACATGGGGGATCATGTAACTCGCCTTGATCGTTGGGAACCGGAGCTGAATGAAGCCATAC
CAAACGACGAGCGTGACACCACGATGCCTGTAGCAATGGCAACAACGTTGCGCAAACTATTAACTGGCGA
ACTACTTACTCTAGCTTCCCGGCAACAATTAATAGACTGGATGGAGGCGGATAAAGTTGCAGGACCACTT
CTGCGCTCGGCCCTTCCGGCTGGCTGGTTTATTGCTGATAAATCTGGAGCCGGTGAGCGTGGGTCTCGCG
GTATCATTGCAGCACTGGGGCCAGATGGTAAGCCCTCCCGTATCGTAGTTATCTACACGACGGGGAGTCA
GGCAACTATGGATGAACGAAATAGACAGATCGCTGAGATAGGTGCCTCACTGATTAAGCATTGGTAACTG
TCAGACCAAGTTTACTCATATATACTTTAGATTGATTTAAAACTTCATTTTTAATTTAAAAGGATCTAGG
TGAAGATCCTTTTTGATAATCTCATGACCAAAATCCCTTAACGTGAGTTTTCGTTCCACTGAGCGTCAGA
CCCCGTAGAAAAGATCAAAGGATCTTCTTGAGATCCTTTTTTTCTGCGCGTAATCTGCTGCTTGCAAACA
AAAAAACCACCGCTACCAGCGGTGGTTTGTTTGCCGGATCAAGAGCTACCAACTCTTTTTCCGAAGGTAA
CTGGCTTCAGCAGAGCGCAGATACCAAATACTGTTCTTCTAGTGTAGCCGTAGTTAGGCCACCACTTCAA
GAACTCTGTAGCACCGCCTACATACCTCGCTCTGCTAATCCTGTTACCAGTGGCTGCTGCCAGTGGCGAT
AAGTCGTGTCTTACCGGGTTGGACTCAAGACGATAGTTACCGGATAAGGCGCAGCGGTCGGGCTGAACGG
GGGGTTCGTGCACACAGCCCAGCTTGGAGCGAACGACCTACACCGAACTGAGATACCTACAGCGTGAGCT
ATGAGAAAGCGCCACGCTTCCCGAAGGGAGAAAGGCGGACAGGTATCCGGTAAGCGGCAGGGTCGGAACA
GGAGAGCGCACGAGGGAGCTTCCAGGGGGAAACGCCTGGTATCTTTATAGTCCTGTCGGGTTTCGCCACC
TCTGACTTGAGCGTCGATTTTTGTGATGCTCGTCAGGGGGGCGGAGCCTATGGAAAAACGCCAGCAACGC
GGCCTTTTTACGGTTCCTGGCCTTTTGCTGGCCTTTTGCTCACATGTTCTTTCCTGCGTTATCCCCTGAT
TCTGTGGATAACCGTATTACCGCCTTTGAGTGAGCTGATACCGCTCGCCGCAGCCGAACGACCGAGCGCA
GCGAGTCAGTGAGCGAGGAAGCGGAAGAGCGCCCAATACGCAAACCGCCTCTCCCCGCGCGTTGGCCGAT
TCATTAATGCAGCTGGCACGACAGGTTTCCCGACTGGAAAGCGGGCAGTGAGCGCAACGCAATTAATGTG
AGTTAGCTCACTCATTAGGCACCCCAGGCTTTACACTTTATGCTTCCGGCTCGTATGTTGTGTGGAATTG
TGAGCGGATAACAATTTCACACAGGAAACAGCTATGACCATGATTACGCCAAGCGCGCAATTAACCCTCA
CTAAAGGGAACAAAAGCTGGAGCTGCAAGCTTAATGTAGTCTTATGCAATACTCTTGTAGTCTTGCAACA
TGGTAACGATGAGTTAGCAACATGCCTTACAAGGAGAGAAAAAGCACCGTGCATGCCGATTGGTGGAAGT
AAGGTGGTACGATCGTGCCTTATTAGGAAGGCAACAGACGGGTCTGACATGGATTGGACGAACCACTGAA
TTGCCGCATTGCAGAGATATTGTATTTAAGTGCCTAGCTCGATACATAAACGGGTCTCTCTGGTTAGACC
AGATCTGAGCCTGGGAGCTCTCTGGCTAACTAGGGAACCCACTGCTTAAGCCTCAATAAAGCTTGCCTTG
AGTGCTTCAAGTAGTGTGTGCCCGTCTGTTGTGTGACTCTGGTAACTAGAGATCCCTCAGACCCTTTTAG
TCAGTGTGGAAAATCTCTAGCAGTGGCGCCCGAACAGGGACTTGAAAGCGAAAGGGAAACCAGAGGAGCT
CTCTCGACGCAGGACTCGGCTTGCTGAAGCGCGCACGGCAAGAGGCGAGGGGCGGCGACTGGTGAGTACG
CCAAAAATTTTGACTAGCGGAGGCTAGAAGGAGAGAGATGGGTGCGAGAGCGTCAGTATTAAGCGGGGGA
GAATTAGATCGCGATGGGAAAAAATTCGGTTAAGGCCAGGGGGAAAGAAAAAATATAAATTAAAACATAT
AGTATGGGCAAGCAGGGAGCTAGAACGATTCGCAGTTAATCCTGGCCTGTTAGAAACATCAGAAGGCTGT
AGACAAATACTGGGACAGCTACAACCATCCCTTCAGACAGGATCAGAAGAACTTAGATCATTATATAATA
CAGTAGCAACCCTCTATTGTGTGCATCAAAGGATAGAGATAAAAGACACCAAGGAAGCTTTAGACAAGAT
AGAGGAAGAGCAAAACAAAAGTAAGACCACCGCACAGCAAGCGGCCGCTGATCTTCAGACCTGGAGGAGG
AGATATGAGGGACAATTGGAGAAGTGAATTATATAAATATAAAGTAGTAAAAATTGAACCATTAGGAGTA
GCACCCACCAAGGCAAAGAGAAGAGTGGTGCAGAGAGAAAAAAGAGCAGTGGGAATAGGAGCTTTGTTCC
TTGGGTTCTTGGGAGCAGCAGGAAGCACTATGGGCGCAGCGTCAATGACGCTGACGGTACAGGCCAGACA
ATTATTGTCTGGTATAGTGCAGCAGCAGAACAATTTGCTGAGGGCTATTGAGGCGCAACAGCATCTGTTG
CAACTCACAGTCTGGGGCATCAAGCAGCTCCAGGCAAGAATCCTGGCTGTGGAAAGATACCTAAAGGATC
AACAGCTCCTGGGGATTTGGGGTTGCTCTGGAAAACTCATTTGCACCACTGCTGTGCCTTGGAATGCTAG
TTGGAGTAATAAATCTCTGGAACAGATTTGGAATCACACGACCTGGATGGAGTGGGACAGAGAAATTAAC
AATTACACAAGCTTAATACACTCCTTAATTGAAGAATCGCAAAACCAGCAAGAAAAGAATGAACAAGAAT
TATTGGAATTAGATAAATGGGCAAGTTTGTGGAATTGGTTTAACATAACAAATTGGCTGTGGTATATAAA
ATTATTCATAATGATAGTAGGAGGCTTGGTAGGTTTAAGAATAGTTTTTGCTGTACTTTCTATAGTGAAT
AGAGTTAGGCAGGGATATTCACCATTATCGTTTCAGACCCACCTCCCAACCCCGAGGGGACCCTTGCGCC
TTTTCCAAGGCAGCCCTGGGTTTGCGCAGGGACGCGGCTGCTCTGGGCGTGGTTCCGGGAAACGCAGCGG
CGCCGACCCTGGGTCTCGCACATTCTTCACGTCCGTTCGCAGCGTCACCCGGATCTTCGCCGCTACCCTT
GTGGGCCCCCCGGCGACGCTTCCTGCTCCGCCCCTAAGTCGGGAAGGTTCCTTGCGGTTCGCGGCGTGCC
GGACGTGACAAACGGAAGCCGCACGTCTCACTAGTACCCTCGCAGACGGACAGCGCCAGGGAGCAATGGC
AGCGCGCCGACCGCGATGGGCTGTGGCCAATAGCGGCTGCTCAGCAGGGCGCGCCGAGAGCAGCGGCCGG
GAAGGGGCGGTGCGGGAGGCGGGGTGTGGGGCGGTAGTGTGGGCCCTGTTCCTGCCCGCGCGGTGTTCCG
CATTCTGCAAGCCTCCGGAGCGCACGTCGGCAGTCGGCTCCCTCGTTGACCGAATCACCGACCTCTCTCC
CCAGGGGGTACCACCATGGCCAAGCCTTTGTCTCAAGAAGAATCCACCCTCATTGAAAGAGCAACGGCTA
CAATCAACAGCATCCCCATCTCTGAAGACTACAGCGTCGCCAGCGCAGCTCTCTCTAGCGACGGCCGCAT
CTTCACTGGTGTCAATGTATATCATTTTACTGGGGGACCTTGTGCAGAACTCGTGGTGCTGGGCACTGCT
GCTGCTGCGGCAGCTGGCAACCTGACTTGTATCGTCGCGATCGGAAATGAGAACAGGGGCATCTTGAGCC
CCTGCGGACGGTGCCGACAGGTGCTTCTCGATCTGCATCCTGGGATCAAAGCCATAGTGAAGGACAGTGA
TGGACAGCCGACGGCAGTTGGGATTCGTGAATTGCTGCCCTCTGGTTATGTGTGGGAGGGCCTGCAGCTG
CAGTAGTAAGAATTCTAGATCTTGAGACAAATGGCAGTATTCATCCACAATTTTAAAAGAAAAGGGGGGA
TTGGGGGGTACAGTGCAGGGGAAAGAATAGTAGACATAATAGCAACAGACATACAAACTAAAGAATTACA
AAAACAAATTACAAAAATTCAAAATTTTCGGGTTTATTACAGGGACAGCAGAGATCCACTTTGGCGCCGG
CTCGAGGGGGCCCGGGGTTATTAATAGTAATCAATTACGGGG
