>Addgene plasmid #161643 | IDG_KCNA6_OE_1 | depositor partial sequence | sequence record 313342 | Depositor Sequence
ATGAGATCGGAGAAATCCCTTACGCTGGCGGCGCCGGGGGAGGTCCGTGGGCCGGAGGGAGAGCAACAGG
ATGCGGGAGACTTCCCGGAGGCCGGCGGGGGCGGGGGCTGCTGTAGTAGCGAGCGGCTGGTGATCAATAT
CTCCGGGCTGCGCTTTGAGACACAATTGCGCACCCTGTCGCTGTTTCCGGACACGCTGCTCGGAGACCCT
GGCCGGCGAGTCCGCTTCTTCGACCCCCTGAGGAACGAGTACTTCTTCGACCGCAACCGGCCCAGCTTCG
ACGCCATCCTCTACTACTACCAGTCTGGGGGCCGCCTGCGGAGGCCGGTCAACGTGCCCCTGGACATTTT
CCTGGAGGAGATCCGCTTCTACCAGCTGGGGGACGAGGCCCTGGCGGCCTTCCGGGAGGACGAGGGCTGC
CTGCCCGAAGGTGGCGAGGACGAGAAGCCGCTGCCCTCCCAGCCCTTCCAGCGCCAGGTGTGGCTGCTCT
TTGAGTACCCAGAGAGCTCTGGGCCGGCCAGGGGCATCGCCATCGTCTCCGTGTTGGTCATTCTCATCTC
CATAGTCATCTTTTGCCTGGAGACCTTACCCCAGTTCCGTGTAGATGGTCGAGGTGGAAACAATGGTGGT
GTGAGTCGAGTCTCCCCAGTTTCCAGGGGGAGTCAGGAGGAAGAGGAGGATGAAGACGATTCCTACACAT
TTCATCATGGCATCACCCCTGGGGAAATGGGGACCGGGGGCTCCTCCTCACTCAGTACTCTTGGGGGCTC
CTTCTTTACAGACCCCTTCTTTCTGGTGGAGACGCTGTGCATTGTCTGGTTCACTTTTGAGCTCCTGGTG
CGCTTCTCCGCCTGCCCTAGCAAGCCGGCCTTCTTCCGGAACATCATGAACATCATTGACTTGGTGGCTA
TCTTCCCCTACTTCATCACCCTGGGCACTGAGCTGGTGCAGCAGCAGGAGCAGCAACCAGCCAGTGGAGG
AGGCGGCCAGAATGGGCAGCAGGCCATGTCCCTGGCCATCCTCCGAGTCATCCGCCTGGTCCGGGTGTTC
CGCATCTTCAAGCTCTCCCGCCACTCCAAGGGGCTGCAGATCCTGGGCAAGACCTTGCAGGCCTCCATGA
GGGAGCTGGGGCTGCTCATCTTCTTCCTCTTCATCGGGGTCATCCTCTTCTCCAGTGCCGTCTACTTCGC
AGAGGCTGACGATGACGATTCGCTTTTTCCCAGCATCCCGGATGCCTTCTGGTGGGCAGTGGTTACAATG
ACCACGGTAGGTTACGGGGACATGTACCCCATGACTGTGGGGGGAAAGATCGTGGGCTCGCTGTGTGCCA
TCGCTGGGGTCCTCACCATTGCCCTGCCTGTGCCCGTCATCGTCTCCAACTTCAACTACTTCTACCACCG
GGAGACGGAGCAGGAGGAGCAAGGCCAGTATACCCACGTCACTTGTGGGCAGCCTGCGCCGGACCTGAGG
GCAACTGACAACGGACTTGGCAAGCCTGACTTCCCCGAGGCTAACCGGGAACGGAGACCCAGCTACCTTC
CTACACCACATCGGGCCTATGCAGAGAAAAGAATGCTCACGGAGGTCTGCCCAACTTTCTTGTACAAAGT
GGTTGGTAAGCCTATCCCTAACCCTCTCCTCGGTCTCGATTCTACGTAG
